Addgene plasmid #249570: Suntag_PRDM9_LRCen3g
Purpose: dCas9_PRDM9 targeting the centromere 3
Depositing lab: Jake Harris. Depositing organization: University of Cambridge. Publication: CRISPR targeting of H3K4me3 activates gene expression and unlocks centromere-proximal crossover recombination in Arabidopsis. Binenbaum J, Adamkova V, Fryer H, Xu L, Gorringe N, Wlodzimierz P, Burns R, Papikian A, Jacobsen SE, Henderson IR, Harris CJ. Nat Commun. 2025 Oct 31;16(1):9587. doi: 10.1038/s41467-025-65167-3. PubMed 41173880.
Backbone
  Vector backbone: pEG302
  Backbone size w/o insert (bp): 25324
  Total vector size (bp): 26248
  Vector type: Plant Expression, Synthetic Biology
  Selectable markers: Hygromycin
Growth in bacteria
  Bacterial resistance: Kanamycin, 50 μg/mL
  Growth temperature: 37°C
  Growth strain: EPI300
  Copy number: Unknown
Gene/Insert
  Gene/Insert name: PRDM9
  Species: M. musculus (mouse)
  Insert size (bp): 924
  Promoter: UBQ10
  Tag / fusion protein: sfGFP (N terminal on insert); HA (N terminal on insert)
  Cloning method: Other
  Sequencing primers: 5′ GAGGTCGGACCGGTCGTACGTATC
Terms and licenses: Academic/Nonprofit Terms; Industry Terms: Not Available to Industry
How to cite: Suntag_PRDM9_LRCen3g was a gift from Jake Harris (Addgene plasmid # 249570 ; http://n2t.net/addgene:249570 ; RRID:Addgene_249570)
