[The description below was written by a language model from this plasmid's Addgene catalogue record and pLannotate feature annotations shown in this document.]
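Description:
Suntag_PRDM9_LRCen3g is a large (about 26 kb) binary T-DNA plasmid built on the pEG302 backbone for Agrobacterium-mediated plant transformation. It carries a SunTag epigenome-editing system intended to direct a histone methyltransferase to centromere 3; the associated publication indicates Arabidopsis as the plant. Outside the T-DNA borders it has a ColE1/pMB1-type origin with a bom site for propagation in E. coli, the pVS1 oriV with RepA and StaA for replication and stability in Agrobacterium, and a kanamycin resistance gene for bacterial selection. Between the nopaline-type left and right border repeats, an enhanced CaMV 35S promoter drives hygromycin phosphotransferase with a CaMV poly(A) signal for selection of transformed plants.

The T-DNA payload has three working parts. One unit encodes S. pyogenes Cas9 (described in the record as dCas9, i.e. nuclease-inactive) preceded by a TMV Ω translational enhancer, fused at its C-terminal end to an array of GCN4 epitope repeats and closed by the OCS terminator. A second unit encodes an antibody-derived scFv (annotated as mouse light- and heavy-chain variable fragments) that binds the GCN4 peptides, fused to an HA tag, superfolder GFP, a 924 bp fragment of mouse PRDM9, the GB1 solubility domain and a Rex nuclear localisation signal, followed by the NOS terminator. The catalogue lists UBQ10 as the promoter, although no promoter is annotated in the long unannotated region between the two units. A gRNA scaffold is also present; its promoter and spacer are not annotated.

Multiple scFv–PRDM9 molecules are thereby recruited to guide-bound dCas9, depositing H3K4me3 locally, which the associated work uses to activate genes and promote centromere-proximal crossovers.
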