Features (pLannotate 1.2.2; 35 found; start..end, strand, type, name):
      1..589     +  rep_origin     ori: high-copy-number ColE1/pMB1/pBR322/pUC origin of replication
    775..915     -  misc_feature   bom: basis of mobility region from pBR322
   1017..1056    -  CDS            rop (fragment): Rop protein, which maintains plasmids at low copy number; rop
   1259..1453    -  rep_origin     pVS1 oriV: origin of replication for the Pseudomonas plasmid pVS1 (Heeb et al., 2000)
   1519..2592    -  CDS            pVS1 RepA: replication protein from the Pseudomonas plasmid pVS1 (Heeb et al., 2000)
   3021..3650    -  CDS            pVS1 StaA: stability protein from the Pseudomonas plasmid pVS1 (Heeb et al., 2000)
   4210..4611    -  CDS            Y4CG_SINFN (fragment): Protein inferred from homology: Swiss-Prot protein existence level 3. From Sinorhizobium fredii (strain NBRC 101917 / NGR234).
   4951..4975    -  misc_feature   RB T-DNA repeat: right border repeat from nopaline C58 T-DNA
   5041..5195    -  CDS            lacZα (fragment): LacZα fragment of β-galactosidase; lacZ fragment
   5198..5215    -  misc_feature   MCS (fragment): pUC18/19 multiple cloning site
   5218..5236    +  promoter       SP6 promoter: promoter for bacteriophage SP6 RNA polymerase
   5269..5976    -  terminator     OCS terminator: octopine synthase terminator
   6091..6113    -  CDS            GCN4_v4 (fragment): GCN4 peptide optimized to improve solubility while preserving binding to an scFv-GFP fusion protein (Tanenbaum et al., 2014)
   6586..6609    -  CDS            GCN4_v4 (fragment): GCN4 peptide optimized to improve solubility while preserving binding to an scFv-GFP fusion protein (Tanenbaum et al., 2014)
   7182..7238    -  CDS            GCN4_v4: GCN4 peptide optimized to improve solubility while preserving binding to an scFv-GFP fusion protein (Tanenbaum et al., 2014)
   7428..11531   -  CDS            Cas9: Cas9 (Csn1) endonuclease from the Streptococcus pyogenes Type II CRISPR/Cas system generates RNA-guided double strand breaks in DNA
  11545..11600   -  misc_feature   TMV Ω: translational enhancer from the tobacco mosaic virus 5'-leader sequence (Gallie et al., 1988)
  11619..11643   -  protein_bind   attB1: mutant version of attB; recombination site for the Gateway® BP reaction BP Clonase™
  17712..18023   +  CDS            LV1C_MOUSE (fragment): Experimental evidence at protein level: Swiss-Prot protein existence level 1. From Mus musculus (Mouse).
  18099..18437   +  CDS            HVM37_MOUSE (fragment): Experimental evidence at protein level: Swiss-Prot protein existence level 1. From Mus musculus (Mouse).
  18438..18464   +  CDS            3xHA (fragment): three tandem HA epitope tags
  18498..18523   +  CDS            FAPα2 (fragment): fluorogen-activating protein composed of a dimer of the L5-MG single-chain antibody fragment (Szent-Gyorgyi et al., 2008) binds malachite green derivatives to produce red fluorescence
  18555..19265   +  CDS            Superfolder GFP: Superfolder GFP is a basic (constitutively fluorescent) green fluorescent protein published in 2005, derived from Aequorea victoria. It is reported to be a very rapidly-maturing weak dimer.
  19401..20324   +  CDS            Prdm9 (fragment): PRDM9_MOUSE - Also known as Hst1, Meisetz. Experimental evidence at protein level: Swiss-Prot protein existence level 1. Histone methyltransferase that sequentially mono-, di-, and tri-methylates both 'Lys-4' (H3K4) and 'Lys-36' (H3K36) of histone H3 to produce respectively trimethylated 'Lys-4' (H3K4me3) and trimethylated 'Lys-36' (H3K36me3) histone H3 and plays a key role in meiotic prophase by determining hotspot localization thereby promoting meiotic recombination (PubMed:16292313, PubMed:24095733, PubMed:27362481, PubMed:24785241, PubMed:29478809). Also can methylate all four core histone
  20358..20519   +  CDS            GB1: B1 domain of Streptococcal protein G effective as a solubilizing fusion partner (Cheng and Patel, 2004)
  20547..20597   +  CDS            Rex NLS: nuclear localization signal from the human T-cell leukemia virus type 1 (HTLV-1) Rex protein
  20630..20876   +  terminator     NOS terminator: nopaline synthase terminator and poly(A) signal
  20874..20936   +  CDS            LBD22 (fragment): LBD22_ARATH - Also known as ASL30. Experimental evidence at transcript level: Swiss-Prot protein existence level 2. From Arabidopsis thaliana (Mouse-ear cress).
  21348..21423   +  misc_RNA       gRNA scaffold: guide RNA scaffold for the Streptococcus pyogenes CRISPR/Cas9 system
  21508..22184   +  promoter       CaMV 35S promoter (enhanced): cauliflower mosaic virus 35S promoter with a duplicated enhancer region
  22251..23276   +  CDS            HygR: hygromycin B phosphotransferase confers resistance to hygromycin
  23317..23491   +  polyA_signal   CaMV poly(A) signal: cauliflower mosaic virus polyadenylation signal
  23581..23605   -  misc_feature   LB T-DNA repeat: left border repeat from nopaline C58 T-DNA
  24030..24824   +  CDS            KanR: aminoglycoside phosphotransferase; aphA-3; confers resistance to kanamycin
  26070..26139   +  ncRNA          RNA-OUT: Accession: RF00240 - RNA-OUT
>Addgene plasmid #249570 | Suntag_PRDM9_LRCen3g | addgene full sequence | sequence record 499111 | Addgene NGS Result
TTGAGATCCTTTTTTTCTGCGCGTAATCTGCTGCTTGCAAACAAAAAAACCACCGCTACCAGCGGTGGTT
TGTTTGCCGGATCAAGAGCTACCAACTCTTTTTCCGAAGGTAACTGGCTTCAGCAGAGCGCAGATACCAA
ATACTGTCCTTCTAGTGTAGCCGTAGTTAGGCCACCACTTCAAGAACTCTGTAGCACCGCCTACATACCT
CGCTCTGCTAATCCTGTTACCAGTGGCTGCTGCCAGTGGCGATAAGTCGTGTCTTACCGGGTTGGACTCA
AGACGATAGTTACCGGATAAGGCGCAGCGGTCGGGCTGAACGGGGGGTTCGTGCACACAGCCCAGCTTGG
AGCGAACGACCTACACCGAACTGAGATACCTACAGCGTGAGCTATGAGAAAGCGCCACGCTTCCCGAAGG
GAGAAAGGCGGACAGGTATCCGGTAAGCGGCAGGGTCGGAACAGGAGAGCGCACGAGGGAGCTTCCAGGG
GGAAACGCCTGGTATCTTTATAGTCCTGTCGGGTTTCGCCACCTCTGACTTGAGCGTCGATTTTTGTGAT
GCTCGTCAGGGGGGCGGAGCCTATGGAAAAACGCCAGCAACGCGGCCTTTTTACGGTTCCTGGCCTTTTG
CTGGCCTTTTGCTCACATGTTCTTTCCTGCGTTATCCCCTGATTCTGTGGATAACCGTATTACCGCCTTT
GAGTGAGCTGATACCGCTCGCCGCAGCCGAACGACCGAGCGCAGCGAGTCAGTGAGCGAGGAAGCGGAAG
AGCGCCTGATGCGGTATTTTCTCCTTACGCATCTGTGCGGTATTTCACACCGCATATGGTGCACTCTCAG
TACAATCTGCTCTGATGCCGCATAGTTAAGCCAGTATACACTCCGCTATCGCTACGTGACTGGGTCATGG
CTGCGCCCCGACACCCGCCAACACCCGCTGACGCGCCCTGACGGGCTTGTCTGCTCCCGGCATCCGCTTA
CAGACAAGCTGTGACCGTCTCCGGGAGCTGCATGTGTCAGAGGTTTTCACCGTCATCACCGAAACGCGCG
AGGCAGGGTGCCTTGATGTGGGCGCCGGCGGTCGAGTGGCGACGGCGCGGCTTGTCCGCGCCCTGGTAGA
TTGCCTGGCCGTAGGCCAGCCATTTTTGAGCGGCCAGCGGCCGCGATAGGCCGACGCGAAGCGGCGGGGC
GTAGGGAGCGCAGCGACCGAAGGGTAGGCGCTTTTTGCAGCTCTTCGGCTGTGCGCTGGCCAGACAGTTA
TGCACAGGCCAGGCGGGTTTTAAGAGTTTTAATAAGTTTTAAAGAGTTTTAGGCGGAAAAATCGCCTTTT
TTCTCTTTTATATCAGTCACTTACATGTGTGACCGGTTCCCAATGTACGGCTTTGGGTTCCCAATGTACG
GGTTCCGGTTCCCAATGTACGGCTTTGGGTTCCCAATGTACGTGCTATCCACAGGAAAGAGACCTTTTCG
ACCTTTTTCCCCTGCTAGGGCAATTTGCCCTAGCATCTGCTCCGTACATTAGGAACCGGCGGATGCTTCG
CCCTCGATCAGGTTGCGGTAGCGCATGACTAGGATCGGGCCAGCCTGCCCCGCCTCCTCCTTCAAATCGT
ACTCCGGCAGGTCATTTGACCCGATCAGCTTGCGCACGGTGAAACAGAACTTCTTGAACTCTCCGGCGCT
GCCACTGCGTTCGTAGATCGTCTTGAACAACCATCTGGCTTCTGCCTTGCCTGCGGCGCGGCGTGCCAGG
CGGTAGAGAAAACGGCCGATGCCGGGATCGATCAAAAAGTAATCGGGGTGAACCGTCAGCACGTCCGGGT
TCTTGCCTTCTGTGATCTCGCGGTACATCCAATCAGCTAGCTCGATCTCGATGTACTCCGGCCGCCCGGT
TTCGCTCTTTACGATCTTGTAGCGGCTAATCAAGGCTTCACCCTCGGATACCGTCACCAGGCGGCCGTTC
TTGGCCTTCTTTGTACGCTGCATGGCAACGTGCGTGGTGTTTAACCGAATGCAGGTTTCTACCAGGTCGT
CTTTCTGCTTTCCGCCATCGGCTCGCCGGCAGAACTTGAGTACGTCCGCAACGTGTGGACGGAACACGCG
GCCGGGCTTGTCTCCCTTCCCTTCCCGGTATCGGTTCATGGATTCGGTTAGATGGGAAACCGCCATCAGT
ACCAGGTCGTAATCCCACACACTGGCCATGCCGGCCGGCCCTGCGGAAACCTCTACGTGCCCGTCTGGAA
GCTCGTAGCGGATCACCTCGCCAGCTCGTCGGTCACGCTTCGACAGACGGAAAACGGCCACGTCCATGAT
GCTGCGACTATCGCGGGTGCCCACGTCATAGAGCATCGGAACGAAAAAATCTGGTTGCTCGTCGCCCTTG
GGCGGCTTCCTAATCGACGGCGCACCGGCTGCCGGCGGTTGCCGGGATTCTTTGCGGATTCGATCAGCGG
CCGCTTGCCACGATTCACCGGGGCGTGCTTCTGCCTCGATGCGTTGCCGCTGGGCGGCCTGCGCGGCCTT
CAACTTCTCCACCAGGTCATCACCCAGCGCCGCGCCGATTTGTACCGGGCCGGATGGTTTGCGACCGCTC
ACGCCGATTCCTCGGGCTTGGGGGTTCCAGTGCCATTGCAGGGCCGGCAGGCAACCCAGCCGCTTACGCC
TGGCCAACCGCCCGTTCCTCCACACATGGGGCATTCCACGGCGTCGGTGCCTGGTTGTTCTTGATTTTCC
ATGCCGCCTCCTTTAGCCGCTAAAATTCATCTACTCATTTATTCATTTGCTCATTTACTCTGGTAGCTGC
GCGATGTATTCAGATAGCAGCTCGGTAATGGTCTTGCCTTGGCGTACCGCGTACATCTTCAGCTTGGTGT
GATCCTCCGCCGGCAACTGAAAGTTGACCCGCTTCATGGCTGGCGTGTCTGCCAGGCTGGCCAACGTTGC
AGCCTTGCTGCTGCGTGCGCTCGGACGGCCGGCACTTAGCGTGTTTGTGCTTTTGCTCATTTTCTCTTTA
CCTCATTAACTCAAATGAGTTTTGATTTAATTTCAGCGGCCAGCGCCTGGACCTCGCGGGCAGCGTCGCC
CTCGGGTTCTGATTCAAGAACGGTTGTGCCGGCGGCGGCAGTGCCTGGGTAGCTCACGCGCTGCGTGATA
CGGGACTCAAGAATGGGCAGCTCGTACCCGGCCAGCGCCTCGGCAACCTCACCGCCGATGCGCGTGCCTT
TGATCGCCCGCGACACGACAAAGGCCGCTTGTAGCCTTCCATCCGTGACCTCAATGCGCTGCTTAACCAG
CTCCACCAGGTCGGCGGTGGCCCATATGTCGTAAGGGCTTGGCTGCACCGGAATCAGCACGAAGTCGGCT
GCCTTGATCGCGGACACAGCCAAGTCCGCCGCCTGGGGCGCTCCGTCGATCACTACGAAGTCGCGCCGGC
CGATGGCCTTCACGTCGCGGTCAATCGTCGGGCGGTCGATGCCGACAACGGTTAGCGGTTGATCTTCCCG
CACGGCCGCCCAATCGCGGGCACTGCCCTGGGGATCGGAATCGACTAACAGAACATCGGCCCCGGCGAGT
TGCAGGGCGCGGGCTAGATGGGTTGCGATGGTCGTCTTGCCTGACCCGCCTTTCTGGTTAAGTACAGCGA
TAACCTTCATGCGTTCCCCTTGCGTATTTGTTTATTTACTCATCGCATCATATACGCAGCGACCGCATGA
CGCAAGCTGTTTTACTCAAATACACATCACCTTTTTAGACGGCGGCGCTCGGTTTCTTCAGCGGCCAAGC
TGGCCGGCCAGGCCGCCAGCTTGGCATCAGACAAACCGGCCAGGATTTCATGCAGCCGCACGGTTGAGAC
GTGCGCGGGCGGCTCGAACACGTACCCGGCCGCGATCATCTCCGCCTCGATCTCTTCGGTAATGAAAAAC
GGTTCGTCCTGGCCGTCCTGGTGCGGTTTCATGCTTGTTCCTCTTGGCGTTCATTCTCGGCGGCCGCCAG
GGCGTCGGCCTCGGTCAATGCGTCCTCACGGAAGGCACCGCGCCGCCTGGCCTCGGTGGGCGTCACTTCC
TCGCTGCGCTCAAGTGCGCGGTACAGGGTCGAGCGATGCACGCCAAGCAGTGCAGCCGCCTCTTTCACGG
TGCGGCCTTCCTGGTCGATCAGCTCGCGGGCGTGCGCGATCTGTGCCGGGGTGAGGGTAGGGCGGGGGCC
AAACTTCACGCCTCGGGCCTTGGCGGCCTCGCGCCCGCTCCGGGTGCGGTCGATGATTAGGGAACGCTCG
AACTCGGCAATGCCGGCGAACACGGTCAACACCATGCGGCCGGCCGGCGTGGTGGTGTCGGCCCACGGCT
CTGCCAGGCTACGCAGGCCCGCGCCGGCCTCCTGGATGCGCTCGGCAATGTCCAGTAGGTCGCGGGTGCT
GCGGGCCAGGCGGTCTAGCCTGGTCACTGTCACAACGTCGCCAGGGCGTAGGTGGTCAAGCATCCTGGCC
AGCTCCGGGCGGTCGCGCCTGGTGCCGGTGATCTTCTCGGAAAACAGCTTGGTGCAGCCGGCCGCGTGCA
GTTCGGCCCGTTGGTTGGTCAAGTCCTGGTCGTCGGTGCTGACGCGGGCATAGCCCAGCAGGCCAGCGGC
GGCGCTCTTGTTCATGGCGTAATGTCTCCGGTTCTAGTCGCAAGTATTCTACTTTATGCGACTAAAACAC
GCGACAAGAAAACGCCAGGAAAAGGGCAGGGCGGCAGCCTGTCGCGTAACTTAGGACTTGTGCGACATGT
CGTTTTCAGAAGACGGCTGCACTGAACGTCAGAAGCCGACTGCACTATAGCAGCGGAGGGGTTGGATCAA
AGTACTTTGATCCCGAGGGGAACCCTGTGGTTGGCATGCACATACAAATGGACGAACGGATAAACCTTTT
CACGCCCTTTTAAATATCCGATTATTCTAATAAACGCTCTTTTCTCTTAGGTTTACCCGCCAATATATCC
TGTCAAACACTGATAGTTTAAACTGAAGGCGGGAAACGACAATCTGATCCAAGCTCAAGCTGCTCTAGCA
TTCGCCATTCAGGCTGCGCAACTGTTGGGAAGGGCGATCGGTGCGGGCCTCTTCGCTATTACGCCAGCTG
GCGAAAGGGGGATGTGCTGCAAGGCGATTAAGTTGGGTAACGCCAGGGTTTTCCCAGTCACGACGTTGTA
AAACGACGGCCAGTGCCAAGCTTGCATGCCTGCAGAGATTTAGGTGACACTATAGAATATCACTAGTAAG
CTAGCTTGCATGCCGGTCCTGCTGAGCCTCGACATGTTGTCGCAAAATTCGCCCTGGACCCGCCCAACGA
TTTGTCGTCACTGTCAAGGTTTGACCTGCACTTCATTTGGGGCCCACATACACCAAAAAAATGCTGCATA
ATTCTCGGGGCAGCAAGTCGGTTACCCGGCCGCCGTGCTGGACCGGGTTGAATGGTGCCCGTAACTTTCG
GTAGAGCGGACGGCCAATACTCAACTTCAAGGAATCTCACCCATGCGCGCCGGCGGGGAACCGGAGTTCC
CTTCAGTGAGCGTTATTAGTTCGCCGCTCGGTGTGTCGTAGATACTAGCCCCTGGGGCACTTTTGAAATT
TGAATAAGATTTATGTAATCAGTCTTTTAGGTTTGACCGGTTCTGCCGCTTTTTTTAAAATTGGATTTGT
AATAATAAAACGCAATTGTTTGTTATTGTGGCGCTCTATCATAGATGTCGCTATAAACCTATTCAGCACA
ATATATTGTTTTCATTTTAATATTGTACATATAAGTAGTAGGGTACAATCAGTAAATTGAACGGAGAATA
TTATTCATAAAAATACGATAGTAACGGGTGATATATTCATTAGAATGAACCGAAACCGGCGGTAAGGATC
TGAGCTACACATGCTCAGGTTTTTTACAACGTGCACAACAGAATTGAAAGCAAATATCATGCGATCATAG
GCGTCTCGCATATCTCATTAAAGCAGGACTCTAGTTATCATGGCGCGCCCCCGGGTTACCCTGAGCCTGA
TCCCCCGGATCCGGAACCTCCCGACCCTGACCCGGACCCGCCTGAGCCTGAGCCCTTTTTGAGCCTAGCA
ACTTCGTTCTCAAGATGATAATTTTTCGATAGCAATTCCTCGCCAGACCCAGACCCTCCCGACCCAGAGC
CCCCAGAGCCAGATCCCGAACCGCCAGAACCACTCCCCTTTTTTAGTCTCGCTACCTCATTTTCCAGATG
ATAATTTTTACTCAGTAATTCTTCTCCCGAACCTGAACCACCGGAGCCTGACCCACCTGATCCCGAACCT
GAGCCACCCGACCCTGAACCTTTCTTTAATCGAGCTACTTCGTTTTCGAGGTGGTAATTCTTTGAAAGTA
GTTCCTCCCCGGATCCCGAGCCCCCAGATCCCGATCCTCCGGAACCGGAGCCGGACCCACCACTGCCCGA
TCCCTTTTTTAATCGAGCGACCTCATTTTCAAGATGATAGTTCTTCGAGAGCAGTTCCTCGCCTGACCCG
GACCCGCCTGACCCGGAACCCCCCGATCCTGACCCAGATCCTCCTGAGCCGGAACCCTTCTTCAAACGCG
CTACCTCGTTCTCAAGATGATAATTCTTGGATAGTAGCTCTTCCCCGGAACCTGAACCTCCCGAGCCTGA
GCCACCAGAGCCAGATCCCGACCCACCACTGCCACTTCCCTTTTTTAAGCGTGCCACCTCATTTTCGAGG
TGGTAGTTTTTAGATAATAGCTCTTCACCAGATCCAGATCCCCCAGATCCAGACCCGCCTGACCCCGACC
CAGATCCTCCAGAACCACTGCCCTTTTTTAGCCGAGCCACTTCGTTTTCGAGATGATAATTTTTCGAGAG
TAACTCCTCTCCTGAGCCCGACCCACCGGACCCTGATCCTCCGGATCCAGATCCTGAACCACCCGATCCG
GACCCTTTCTTTAGTCGTGCTACTTCGTTCTCCAAATGATAATTTTTGCTCAGCAACTCCTCCCCCGACC
CTGAGCCTCCCGAACCGGAGCCCCCTGAGCCCGACCCGGAGCCCCCACTTCCGCTCCCCTTTTTCAGTCT
AGCTACCTCATTTTCCAGGTGGTAATTCTTTGAAAGCAGTTCTTCGCCTGATCCGGACCCGCCTGAGCCC
GAACCACCAGATCCGGAGCCAGAACCTCCACTGCCAGAACCTTTCTTAAGACGAGCCACTTCGTTCTCAA
GATGATAATTCTTGCTCAAAAGTTCTTCTTCCGCGGCGTCAGTCGGACCGTTGGATCCGCTGCTGCCGTT
GCTCCCACTACCAATGCCGTCGACCTTTCTCTTCTTCTTTGGAGCATCTTCCACTTTCCGCTTTTTCTTA
GGATCTTCCACCTTGCGTTTTTTCTTGGGGGAGCCGCTGCCCAGGCTGGCATAATCGGGCACGTCATAGG
GATAGGCGTCGCCTCCCAGCTGAGACAGGTCGATCCGTGTCTCGTACAGGCCGGTGATGCTCTGGTGGAT
CAGGGTGGCGTCCAGCACCTCTTTGGTGCTGGTGTACCTCTTCCGGTCGATGGTGGTGTCAAAGTACTTG
AAGGCGGCAGGGGCTCCCAGATTGGTCAGGGTAAACAGGTGGATGATATTCTCGGCCTGCTCTCTGATAG
GCTTGTCTCTGTGCTTGTTGTAGGCGCTCAGCACCTTGTCCAGATTAGCGTCGGCCAGGATCACTCTCTT
GGAGAACTCGCTGATCTGCTCGATGATCTCGTCCAGGTAGTGTTTGTGCTGTTCCACAAACAGCTGTTTC
TGCTCATTATCCTCGGGGGAGCCCTTCAGCTTCTCATAGTGGCTGGCCAGGTACAGGAAGTTCACATATT
TGGAGGGCAGGGCCAGTTCGTTTCCCTTCTGCAGTTCGCCGGCAGAGGCCAGCATTCTCTTCCGGCCGTT
TTCCAGCTCGAACAGGGAGTACTTAGGCAGCTTGATGATCAGGTCCTTTTTCACTTCTTTGTAGCCCTTG
GCTTCCAGAAAGTCGATGGGATTCTTCTCGAAGCTGCTTCTTTCCATGATGGTGATCCCCAGCAGCTCTT
TCACACTCTTCAGTTTCTTGGACTTGCCCTTTTCCACTTTGGCCACCACCAGCACAGAATAGGCCACGGT
GGGGCTGTCGAAGCCGCCGTACTTCTTAGGGTCCCAGTCCTTCTTTCTGGCGATCAGCTTGTCGCTGTTC
CTCTTGGGCAGGATAGACTCTTTGCTGAAGCCGCCTGTCTGCACCTCGGTCTTTTTCACGATATTCACTT
GGGGCATAGACAGCACTTTCCGCACGGTGGCAAAGTCCCGGCCCTTATCCCACACGATCTCGCCTGTTTC
GCCGTTTGTCTCGATCAGAGGCCGCTTCCGGATCTCGCCGTTGGCCAGGGTAATCTCGGTCTTGAAAAAG
TTCATGATGTTGCTGTAGAAGAAGTACTTGGCGGTAGCCTTGCCGATTTCCTGCTCGCTCTTGGCGATCA
TCTTCCGCACGTCGTACACCTTGTAGTCGCCGTACACGAACTCGCTTTCCAGCTTAGGGTACTTTTTGAT
CAGGGCGGTTCCCACGACGGCGTTCAGGTAGGCGTCGTGGGCGTGGTGGTAGTTGTTGATCTCGCGCACT
TTGTAAAACTGGAAATCCTTCCGGAAATCGGACACCAGCTTGGACTTCAGGGTGATCACTTTCACTTCCC
GGATCAGTTTGTCGTTCTCGTCGTACTTAGTGTTCATCCGGGAGTCCAGGATCTGTGCCACGTGCTTTGT
GATCTGCCGGGTTTCCACCAGCTGTCTCTTGATGAAGCCGGCCTTATCCAGTTCGCTCAGGCCGCCTCTC
TCGGCCTTGGTCAGATTGTCGAACTTCCTCTGGGTAATCAGCTTGGCATTCAGCAGCTGGCGCCAGTAGT
TCTTCATCTTCTTCACGACCTCTTCGGAGGGCACGTTGTCGCTCTTGCCCCGGTTCTTGTCGCTCCGAGT
CAGCACTTTGTTATCGATGGAGTCGTCCTTCAGAAAGCTCTGAGGCACGATAGCGTCCACATCGTAGTCG
GACAGCCGGTTGATGTCCAGTTCCTGGTCCACGTACATATCCCGCCCATTCTGCAGGTAGTACAGGTACA
GCTTCTCGTTCTGCAGCTGGGTGTTTTCCACGGGGTGTTCTTTCAGGATCTGGCTGCCCAGCTCTTTGAT
GCCCTCTTCGATCCGCTTCATTCTCTCGCGGCTGTTCTTCTGTCCCTTCTGGGTGGTCTGGTTCTCTCTG
GCCATTTCGATCACGATGTTCTCGGGCTTGTGCCGGCCCATCACTTTCACGAGCTCGTCCACCACCTTCA
CTGTCTGCAGGATGCCCTTCTTAATGGCGGGGCTGCCGGCCAGATTGGCAATGTGCTCGTGCAGGCTATC
GCCCTGGCCGGACACCTGGGCTTTCTGGATGTCCTCTTTAAAGGTCAGGCTGTCGTCGTGGATCAGCTGC
ATGAAGTTTCTGTTGGCGAAGCCGTCGGACTTCAGGAAATCCAGGATTGTCTTGCCGGACTGCTTGTCCC
GGATGCCGTTGATCAGCTTCCGGCTCAGCCTGCCCCAGCCGGTGTATCTCCGCCGCTTCAGCTGCTTCAT
CACTTTGTCGTCGAACAGGTGGGCATAGGTTTTCAGCCGTTCCTCGATCATCTCTCTGTCCTCAAACAGT
GTCAGGGTCAGCACGATATCTTCCAGAATGTCCTCGTTTTCCTCATTGTCCAGGAAGTCCTTGTCCTTGA
TAATTTTCAGCAGATCGTGGTATGTGCCCAGGGAGGCGTTGAACCGATCTTCCACGCCGGAGATTTCCAC
GGAGTCGAAGCACTCGATTTTCTTGAAGTAGTCCTCTTTCAGCTGCTTCACGGTCACTTTCCGGTTGGTC
TTGAACAGCAGGTCCACGATGGCTTTTTTCTGCTCGCCGCTCAGGAAGGCGGGCTTTCTCATTCCCTCGG
TCACGTATTTCACTTTGGTCAGCTCGTTGTACACGGTGAAGTACTCGTACAGCAGGCTGTGCTTGGGCAG
CACCTTCTCGTTGGGCAGGTTCTTATCGAAGTTGGTCATCCGCTCGATGAAGCTCTGGGCGCTGGCGCCC
TTGTCCACCACTTCCTCGAAGTTCCAGGGGGTGATGGTTTCCTCGCTCTTTCTGGTCATCCAGGCGAATC
TGCTGTTTCCCCTGGCCAGAGGGCCCACGTAGTAGGGGATGCGGAAGGTCAGGATCTTCTCGATCTTTTC
CCGGTTGTCCTTCAGGAATGGGTAAAAATCTTCCTGCCGCCGCAGAATGGCGTGCAGCTCTCCCAGGTGG
ATCTGGTGGGGGATGCTGCCGTTGTCGAAGGTCCGCTGCTTCCGCAGCAGGTCCTCTCTGTTCAGCTTCA
CGAGCAGTTCCTCGGTGCCGTCCATCTTTTCCAGGATGGGCTTGATGAACTTGTAGAACTCTTCCTGGCT
GGCTCCGCCATCGATGTAGCCGGCGTAGCCGTTCTTGCTCTGGTCGAAGAAAATCTCTTTGTACTTCTCA
GGCAGCTGCTGCCGCACGAGAGCTTTCAGCAGGGTCAGGTCCTGGTGGTGCTCGTCGTATCTCTTGATCA
TAGAGGCGCTCAGGGGGGCCTTGGTGATCTCGGTGTTCACTCTCAGGATGTCGCTCAGCAGGATGGCGTC
GGACAGGTTCTTGGCGGCCAGAAACAGGTCGGCGTACTGGTCGCCGATCTGGGCCAGCAGGTTGTCCAGG
TCGTCGTCGTAGGTGTCCTTGCTCAGCTGCAGTTTGGCATCCTCGGCCAGGTCGAAGTTGCTCTTGAAGT
TGGGGGTCAGGCCCAGGCTCAGGGCAATCAGGTTGCCGAACAGGCCATTCTTCTTCTCGCCGGGCAGCTG
GGCGATCAGATTTTCCAGCCGTCTGCTCTTGCTCAGTCTGGCAGACAGGATGGCCTTGGCGTCCACGCCG
CTGGCGTTGATGGGGTTTTCCTCGAACAGCTGGTTGTAGGTCTGCACCAGCTGGATGAACAGCTTGTCCA
CGTCGCTGTTGTCGGGGTTCAGGTCGCCCTCGATCAGGAAGTGGCCCCGGAACTTGATCATGTGGGCCAG
GGCCAGATAGATCAGCCGCAGGTCGGCCTTGTCGGTGCTGTCCACCAGTTTCTTTCTCAGGTGGTAGATG
GTGGGGTACTTCTCGTGGTAGGCCACCTCGTCCACGATGTTGCCGAAGATGGGGTGCCGCTCGTGCTTCT
TATCCTCTTCCACCAGGAAGGACTCTTCCAGTCTGTGGAAGAAGCTGTCGTCCACCTTGGCCATCTCGTT
GCTGAAGATCTCTTGCAGATAGCAGATCCGGTTCTTCCGTCTGGTGTATCTTCTTCTGGCGGTTCTCTTC
AGCCGGGTGGCCTCGGCTGTTTCTCCGCTGTCGAACAGCAGGGCGCCGATCAGGTTCTTCTTGATGCTGT
GCCGGTCGGTGTTGCCCAGCACCTTGAATTTCTTGCTGGGCACCTTGTACTCGTCGGTGATCACGGCCCA
GCCCACAGAGTTGGTGCCGATGGCCAGGCCGATGCTGTACTTCTTGTCCATGTTAACTTTTTTTGTAATT
GTAAATAGTAATTGTAATGTTGTTTGTTGTTTGTTGTTGTTGGTAATTGTTGTAAAAATACTTTAAAGAG
CCTGCTTTTTTGTACAAACTTGTTGATGATCCCTGTTAATCAGAAAAACTCAGATTAATCGACAAATTCG
ATCGCACAAACTAGAAACTAACACCAGATCTAGATAGAAATCACAAATCGAAGAGTAATTATTCGACAAA
ACTCAAATTATTTGAACAAATCGGATGATATCTATGAAACCCTAATCGAGAATTAAGATGATATCTAACG
ATCAAACCCAGAAAATCGTCTTCGATCTAAGATTAACAGAATCTAAACCAAAGAACATATACGAAATTGG
GATCGAACGAAAACAAAATCGAAGATTTTGAGAGAATAAGGAACACAGAAATTTACCTTGATCACGGTAG
AGAGAATTGAGAGAAAGTTTTTAAGATTTTGAGAAATTGAAATCTGAATTGTGAAGAAGAAGAGCTCTTT
GGGTATTGTTTTATAGAAGAAGAAGAAGAAAAGACGAGGACGACTAGGTCACGAGAAAGCTAAGGCGGTG
AAGCAATAGCTAATAATAAAATGACACGTGTATTGAGCGTTGTTTACACGCAAAGTTGTTTTTGGCTAAT
TGCCTTATTTTTAGGTTGAGGAAAAGTATTTGTGCTTTGAGTTGATAAACACGACTCGTGTGTGCCGGCT
GCAACCACTTTGACGCCGTTTATTACTGACTCGTCGACAACCACAATTTCTAACGGTCGTCATAAGATCC
AGCCGTTGAGATTTAACGATCGTTACGATTTATATTTTTTTAGCATTATCGTTTTATTTTTTAAATATAC
GGTGGAGCTGAAAATTGGCAATAATTGAACCGTGGGTCCCACTGCATTGAAGCGTATTTCGTATTTTCTA
GAATTCTTCGTGCTTTATTTCTTTTCCTTTTTGTTTTTTTTTGCCATTTATCTAATGCAAGTGGGCTTAT
AAAATCAGTGAATTTCTTGGAAAAGTAACTTCTTTATCGTATAACATATTGTGAAATTATCCATTTCTTT
TAATTTTTTAGTGTTATTGGATATTTTTGTATGATTATTGATTTGCATAGGATAATGACTTTTGTATCAA
GTTGGTGAACAAGTCTCGTTAAAAAAGGCAAGTGGTTTGGTGACTCGATTTATTCTTGTTATTTAATTCA
TATATCAATGGATCTTATTTGGGGCCTGGTCCATATTTAACACTCGTGTTCAGTCCAATGACCAATAATA
TTTTTTCATTAATAACAATGTAACAAGAATGATACACAAAACATTCTTTGAATAAGTTCGCTATGAAGAA
GGGAACTTATCCGGTCCTAGATCATCAGTTCATACAAACCTCCATAGAGTTCAACATCTTAAACAAGAAT
ATCCTGATCTGAAGAATGTGGAGGCTTTAGTCCCTTGGATACTTGGGAGGCTGTGGAAGAACAGAAACGA
GCTGGTGCTTAAAGGGAGGGAATTTGGAACCAATGAGGTATTAGTAAGGACACAAGAAGATGCAGATGAG
TGGATTAGAAGGAAAGAGGCTCAGAATGTAAGGAAAGCACCAACCACAACACCGTCGGGACAGACGAGAA
ACATGGGAAGCTCCACCACAATCTTGGGTTAAGTGCAACTTTGATGGGGCATGGCCAACAGAAGGATTAA
AATGTGGCTTAGGGTGGGTGCTTCGCGATCATACAGGGAAGGTGTTATGGTTAGGTGCAAGAGCTGTGGT
AAAAGTAAGAAGCGTGCTGGAAGTAGAAGTGGAGGCTCTTAGATGGGCTGTGCTGTCATTATCCCGATTC
AATTATAGGAAGATCATTTTTGAGGTGGATTCTCAGCAACTTGTGTCTTTGGTTACATGAAAGTTATGCT
TGTCAAGTCTCAATCCAATTATCCAAGACATAAAGTATCTACTTAGCAAGTTTGAGGATTTTATGCTTGT
GCATACAAGCCGAGAAGGAAATGGAGTGGCAGATAGAATAGCTAAGGAATCTCTTTCTTTTGAGAATTAT
GATCTAAAGTTGTATTCTATTGTACCAATTTGGGTTAAAAGCTCTGTTGAGCTAGACTCATATGCATGCG
GCCGCGTTCCTAACACCTGGAGAACCTTTTATGTACTTCACAACCCTCAATGCTGCTTCCAGGTGTGACT
GTTTGGGTTGCTGCATGAATTGACTCAGCACCTGCACTGCAAAGCTGATATCTGGCCTTGTGATTGTCAA
GTAGAGAAGCTTTCCCACCAGTCTCTGATAGGAACCCACATCCTCTAACTCTGCATCATCAGTCTTTCCT
AAGTGCTTGTCATATTCTACAGTAGTCAGCCTTTGGTTCTGTTCCATTGGTGTTGACACTGGTCTGCAGC
CTCCCAGACCAACACCTGATATCAGTTCCAGTGCATACTTCCTCTGGTTCAGTAGGATTCCCTTTTCTGA
TCTCAGCACCTCAATGCCTAAGAAGTATTTTAGTTCTCCCAAATCTTTCATCTTGAAATGCTGATGCAGG
GTTGCCTTTGCTTCTGAAATCAAAACATTGCTGCTGCCTGTTATTAACAGATCATCCACATAAATCAGGA
TTATGACAAGGTCAGTCCCCTCTCTTTTGGTAAACAAGGAGTGATCATAAGCACTTTGCATAAAACCAGC
CTGCATAAGGACAGTGGTAAGCTTGATGTTCCACTGCCTTGATGCTTGCTTTAAACCATAGAGGGATTCA
ACAGCCTGCACACTTTGGTCTCCCCTTGGCTGTGAAAACCCTGAGGCAGAGACATATAAACTTCTTCCAT
GAGGTCACCTTGTAGAAAAGCATTGTTGACATCCATCTGGAAAAGGAACCAGCCCTTGGAAGCAGCAACA
GATATGACAGCTTTTACAGTGACCATTTTGGCCACTGGAGAAAAAGTTTCATGGTAGTCAAGGCCTTCTT
GCTGAGTGTATCCCTTGGCCACTAGCCTTGCCTTAAACCTGTCAACTTCACCATTAGCTTTGTATTTAAT
TTTGTACACCCATTTGGACCCTATAGGCTGTTTACCAGGGGGTAAAGGGACAATCTCCCAGGTGTTATTA
TCCTCAAGAGCCTGTATCTCAAGGGACATGGCCTCCATCCATTTCTCATCTTGAGCTGCTTCTTTGAAGG
ATTTAGGTTCAGTATAAGTGGAGAAAGCACTCAAATAAGCTTGATAGTGAACAGGCAAGTGATCATAGGA
AACATAGTTGGCTATAGGGTATGGAACATCCCTAGAGCCTTTGTTCAGTGTCACAAAGTCCTTGAGCCAG
ATGGGAGGACCTGCATTGCGTTTAGGTCTAGTGTGCAGGTTTGCTGGAACTAGAGAGGGATCAGCTACAG
CAGTATGGTGCTCAAATTCAGCATTTGCTAGGTCAGGCTCAGCTGACTCAACTGACTCTGCAGGAGCATG
CAGGTGGCCTGAAGGTGCAGCATCAGCTGAAGTGATATGATTTTGGGTAGAATGAGTCCCCAAAGTGATA
TCCTCATTGGCCTCTACAATGTCAGGAATAAGAACTGGAGTATCATCATCATCAGTATGAAAGCTGGAAG
GAAAAATATCATTATACACTAGCTGCAAAGCTGTATCTTCAGAGCTAAGTGAACCTGCTCGAGTGAACAT
ATCAGGTTCATGGGAGATGGACTCTTTGAAAGGGAACTGAAACTCTCTGAAAACTACATCCCTGCTCACT
ATGATCACCTTATTATCCAAGTCATACAACCTGTAACCCTTTTGAGTCTCAGAATAACCAATGAAGATGG
TTCGCTTGGCTCTAGGTGCAAGTTTGTCACCTTTGGGCAGTGTTGCTGCAAAAGCAAGACACCCAAACAC
TCTCAAGTGATCAAGCTTGGCATGTTTCTGATAGAGTAGTTCATATGGACATTTGCCTTGTAAGATTGGA
GTAGGGAGTCTATTGATCAGGTATACAACAGTCTTGACACAGTCTCCCCAAAACCTGGTAGGTACACCAC
TCTGAAACTTAAGTGCCCTTGCCATCTCAAGGATGTGTCTGTGCTTTCTCTCCACAACACCATTCTGTTG
TGGTGTGTAGGGACAGCTACTTTGATGAACAATCCCAAGAGAGGCCAGCAACTCATTACAACTTGTTTCC
TAGGGATGCATATGAGTCTAGCTCAACAGAGCTTTTAACCCAAATTGGTACAATAGAATACAACTTTAGA
TCATAATTCTCAAAAGAAAGAGATTCCTTAGCTATTCTATCTGCCACTCCATTTCCTTCTCGGCTTGTAT
GCACAAGCATAAAATCCTCAAACTTGCTAAGTAGATACTTTATGTCTTGGATAATTGGATTGAGACTTGA
CAAGCATAACTTTCATGTAACCAAAGACACAAGTTGCTGAGAATCCACCTCAAAAATGATCTTCCTATAA
TTGAATCGGGATAATGACAGCACAGCCCATCTAAGAGCCTCCACTTCTACTTCCAGCACGCTTCTTACTT
TTACCACAGCTCTTGCACCTAACCATAACACCTTCCCTGTATGATCGCGAAGCACCCACCCTAAGCCACA
TTTTAATCCTTCTGTTGGCCATGCCCCATCAAAGTTGCACTTAACCCAAGATTGTGGTGGAGCTTCCCAT
GTTTCTCGTCTGTCCCGACGGTGTTGTGGTTGGTGCTTTCCTTACATTCTGAGCCTCTTTCCTTCTAATC
CACTCATCTGCATCTTCTTGTGTCCTTACTAATACCTCATTGGTTCCAAATTCCCTCCCTTTAAGCACCA
GCTCGTTTCTGTTCTTCCACAGCCTCCCAAGTATCCAAGGGACTAAAGCCTCCACATTCTTCAGATCAGG
ATATTCTTGTTTAAGATGTTGAACTCTATGGAGGTTTGTATGAACTGATGATCTAGGACCGGATAAGTTC
CCTTCTTCATAGCGAACTTATTCAAAGAATGTTTTGTGTATCATTCTTGTTACATTGTTATTAATGAAAA
AATATTATTGGTCATTGGACTGAACACGAGTGTTAAATATGGACCAGGCCCCAAATAAGATCCATTGATA
TATGAATTAAATAACAAGAATAAATCGAGTCACCAAACCACTTGCCTTTTTTAACGAGACTTGTTCACCA
ACTTGATACAAAAGTCATTATCCTATGCAAATCAATAATCATACAAAAATATCCAATAACACTAAAAAAT
TAAAAGAAATGGATAATTTCACAATATGTTATACGATAAAGAAGTTACTTTTCCAAGAAATTCACTGATT
TTATAAGCCCACTTGCATTAGATAAATGGCAAAAAAAAACAAAAAGGAAAAGAAATAAAGCACGAAGAAT
TCTAGAAAATACGAAATACGCTTCAATGCAGTGGGACCCACGGTTCAATTATTGCCAATTTTCAGCTCCA
CCGTATATTTAAAAAATAAAACGATAATGCTAAAAAAATATAAATCGTAACGATCGTTAAATCTCAACGG
CTGGATCTTATGACGACCGTTAGAAATTGTGGTTGTCGACGAGTCAGTAATAAACGGCGTCAAAGTGGTT
GCAGCCGGCACACACGAGTCGTGTTTATCAACTCAAAGCACAAATACTTTTCCTCAACCTAAAAATAAGG
CAATTAGCCAAAAACAACTTTGCGTGTAAACAACGCTCAATACACGTGTCATTTTATTATTAGCTATTGC
TTCACCGCCTTAGCTTTCTCGTGACCTAGTCGTCCTCGTCTTTTCTTCTTCTTCTTCTATAAAACAATAC
CCAAAGAGCTCTTCTTCTTCACAATTCAGATTTCAATTTCTCAAAATCTTAAAAACTTTCTCTCAATTCT
CTCTACCGTGATCAAGGTAAATTTCTGTGTTCCTTATTCTCTCAAAATCTTCGATTTTGTTTTCGTTCGA
TCCCAATTTCGTATATGTTCTTTGGTTTAGATTCTGTTAATCTTAGATCGAAGACGATTTTCTGGGTTTG
ATCGTTAGATATCATCTTAATTCTCGATTAGGGTTTCATAGATATCATCCGATTTGTTCAAATAATTTGA
GTTTTGTCGAATAATTACTCTTCGATTTGTGATTTCTATCTAGATCTGGTGTTAGTTTCTAGTTTGTGCG
ATCGAATTTGTCGATTAATCTGAGTTTTTCTGATTAACACCTAGGGTTTAGCGCTGATGGGCCCCGACAT
CGTGATGACCCAGAGCCCCAGCAGCCTGAGCGCCAGCGTGGGCGACCGCGTGACCATCACCTGCCGCAGC
AGCACCGGCGCCGTGACCACCAGCAACTACGCCAGCTGGGTGCAGGAGAAGCCCGGCAAGCTGTTCAAGG
GCCTGATCGGCGGCACCAACAACCGCGCCCCCGGCGTGCCCAGCCGCTTCAGCGGCAGCCTGATCGGCGA
CAAGGCCACCCTGACCATCAGCAGCCTGCAGCCCGAGGACTTCGCCACCTACTTCTGCGCCCTGTGGTAC
AGCAACCACTGGGTGTTCGGCCAGGGCACCAAGGTGGAGCTGAAGCGCGGCGGCGGCGGCAGCGGCGGCG
GCGGCAGCGGCGGCGGCGGCAGCAGCGGCGGCGGCAGCGAGGTGAAGCTGCTGGAGAGCGGCGGCGGCCT
GGTGCAGCCCGGCGGCAGCCTGAAGCTGAGCTGCGCCGTGAGCGGCTTCAGCCTGACCGACTACGGCGTG
AACTGGGTGCGCCAGGCCCCCGGCCGCGGCCTGGAGTGGATCGGCGTGATCTGGGGCGACGGCATCACCG
ACTACAACAGCGCCCTGAAGGACCGCTTCATCATCAGCAAGGACAACGGCAAGAACACCGTGTACCTGCA
GATGAGCAAGGTGCGCAGCGACGACACCGCCCTGTACTACTGCGTGACCGGCCTGTTCGACTACTGGGGC
CAGGGCACCCTGGTGACCGTGAGCAGCTACCCATACGATGTTCCAGATTACGCTGGTGGAGGCGGAGGTT
CTGGGGGAGGAGGTAGTGGCGGTGGTGGTTCAGGAGGCGGCGGAAGCTTGGATCCAGGTGGAGGTGGAAG
CGGTAGCAAAGGAGAAGAACTTTTCACTGGAGTTGTCCCAATTCTTGTTGAATTAGATGGTGATGTTAAT
GGGCACAAATTTTCTGTCCGTGGAGAGGGTGAAGGTGATGCTACAAACGGAAAACTCACCCTTAAATTTA
TTTGCACTACTGGAAAACTACCTGTTCCGTGGCCAACACTTGTCACTACTCTGACCTATGGTGTTCAATG
CTTTTCCCGTTATCCGGATCACATGAAACGGCATGACTTTTTCAAGAGTGCCATGCCCGAAGGTTATGTA
CAGGAACGCACTATATCTTTCAAAGATGACGGGACCTACAAGACGCGTGCTGAAGTCAAGTTTGAAGGTG
ATACCCTTGTTAATCGTATCGAGTTAAAGGGTATTGATTTTAAAGAAGATGGAAACATTCTTGGACACAA
ACTCGAGTACAACTTTAACTCACACAATGTATACATCACGGCAGACAAACAAAAGAATGGAATCAAAGCT
AACTTCAAAATTCGCCACAACGTTGAAGATGGTTCCGTTCAACTAGCAGACCATTATCAACAAAATACTC
CAATTGGCGATGGCCCTGTCCTTTTACCAGACAACCATTACCTGTCGACACAATCTGTCCTTTCGAAAGA
TCCCAACGAAAAGCGTGACCACATGGTCCTTCTTGAGTTTGTAACTGCTGCTGGGATTACACATGGCATG
GATGAGCTCTACAAAGGTGGAGGTCGGACCGGTCGTACGTATCCCTATGACGTGCCCGATTATGCCAGCC
TGGGCAGCGGCGCTCCCAAGAAAAAACGCAAGGTGGAAGCTCCTAAGAAAAAGCGGAAAGTGGGCGGTGG
CGGATCCGGGGTGCCTTTCCGGGTGAAGCACAGTAAACAGCAGAAGGAATCATCTAGAATGCCATTTAGT
GGTGAATCTAATGTGAAGGAAGGGTCTGGAATAGAAAATTTGCTGAATACAAGTGGCTCAGAACACGTCC
AGAAACCAGTGTCCTCCCTTGAAGAAGGAAATACCTCTGGACAGCACTCTGGGAAAAAACTGAAACTTAG
GAAAAAGAACGTTGAAGTGAAAATGTACAGGCTGCGAGAGAGAAAGGGCCTTGCCTATGAGGAGGTCAGC
GAGCCTCAGGATGATGACTATCTCTATTGTGAGAAGTGCCAGAATTTCTTCATCGACAGTTGTCCCAACC
ATGGGCCTCCTTTATTTGTAAAAGACAGTATGGTGGACAGGGGGCATCCCAACCACTCAGTCCTCAGTCT
GCCCCCTGGGCTAAGAATTAGTCCATCGGGCATCCCTGAAGCTGGACTTGGAGTATGGAATGAAGCATCT
GATCTACCAGTCGGTCTGCACTTTGGCCCCTATGAGGGTCAGATCACAGAGGATGAAGAGGCAGCCAACA
GTGGTTACTCCTGGCTGATTACCAAGGGAAGAAACTGCTATGAGTATGTGGATGGACAGGACGAGTCCCA
AGCCAACTGGATGAGGTATGTGAACTGTGCCCGGGATGATGAAGAGCAGAACCTGGTAGCCTTTCAATAT
CACAGGAAAATCTTCTATCGAACCTGCCGGGTTATCAGACCAGGTTGTGAGCTTCTGGTCTGGTATGGGG
ATGAGTACGGCCAGGAACTGGGCATTAAGTGGGGAAGCAAGATGAAGAAAGGATTCACAGCAGGAAGAGA
ACTAAGGACAGAAATTCATCCTTGTCTTTTGTGCTCTTTGGCCTTCTCAAGTCAGAAATTCCTCACTCAA
CATATGGAATGGAATCATCGCACTTGACGTACGGGAGGAGGATCTCGGACCGAAGAGTACAAGCTTATCC
TGAACGGTAAAACCCTGAAAGGTGAAACCACCACCGAAGCTGTTGACGCTGCTACCGCGGAAAAAGTTTT
CAAACAGTACGCTAACGACAACGGTGTTGACGGTGAATGGACCTACGACGACGCTACCAAAACCTTCACG
GTAACCGAAGGTGGTGGTAGCGGTGGTGGTACTAGTCCAAAAACAAGGAGGAGACCGCGAAGATCACAAC
GGAAAAGGCCGCCTACGCCATGGCCGTAAGTTTGAGCTCGAATTTCCCCGATCGTTCAAACATTTGGCAA
TAAAGTTTCTTAAGATTGAATCCTGTTGCCGGTCTTGCGATGATTATCATATAATTTCTGTTGAATTACG
TTAAGCATGTAATAATTAACATGTAATGCATGACGTTATTTATGAGATGGGTTTTTATGATTAGAGTCCC
GCAATTATACATTTAATACGCGATAGAAAACAAAATATAGCGCGCAAACTAGGATAAATTATCGCGCGCG
GTGTCATCTATGTTACGAAGCTTTCGTTGAACAACGGAAACTCGACTTGCCTTCCGCACAATACATCATT
TCTTCTTAGCTTTTTTTCTTCTTCTTCGTTCATACAGTTTTTTTTTGTTTATCAGCTTACATTTTCTTGA
ACCGTAGCTTTCGTTTTCTTCTTTTTAACTTTCCATTCGGAGTTTTTGTATCTTGTTTCATAGTTTGTCC
CAGGATTAGAATGATTAGGCATCGAACCTTCAAGAATTTGATTGAATAAAACATCTTCATTCTTAAGATA
TGAAGATAATCTTCAAAAGGCCCCTGGGAATCTGAAAGAAGAGAAGCAGGCCCATTTATATGGGAAAGAA
CAATAGTATTTCTTATATAGGCCCATTTAAGTTGAAAACAATCTTCAAAAGTCCCACATCGCTTAGATAA
GAAAACGAAGCTGAGTTTATATACAGCTAGAGTCGAAGTAGTGATTGAGGCTTACAAGATTGGGTTGGTT
TTAGAGCTAGAAATATCAAGTTAAAATAAGGCTAGTCCGTTATCAACTTGAAAAAGTGGCACCGAGTCGG
TGCTTTTTTTGGTACCATGGTGGAGCACGACACTCTCGTCTACTCCAAGAATATCAAAGATACAGTCTCA
GAAGACCAAAGGGCTATTGAGACTTTTCAACAAAGGGTAATATCGGGAAACCTCCTCGGATTCCATTGCC
CAGCTATCTGTCACTTCATCAAAAGGACAGTAGAAAAGGAAGGTGGCACCTACAAATGCCATCATTGCGA
TAAAGGAAAGGCTATCGTTCAAGATGCCTCTGCCGACAGTGGTCCCAAAGATGGACCCCCACCCACGAGG
AGCATCGTGGAAAAAGAAGACGTTCCAACCACGTCTTCAAAGCAAGTGGATTGATGTGAACATGGTGGAG
CACGACACTCTCGTCTACTCCAAGAATATCAAAGATACAGTCTCAGAAGACCAAAGGGCTATTGAGACTT
TTCAACAAAGGGTAATATCGGGAAACCTCCTCGGATTCCATTGCCCAGCTATCTGTCACTTCATCAAAAG
GACAGTAGAAAAGGAAGGTGGCACCTACAAATGCCATCATTGCGATAAAGGAAAGGCTATCGTTCAAGAT
GCCTCTGCCGACAGTGGTCCCAAAGATGGACCCCCACCCACGAGGAGCATCGTGGAAAAAGAAGACGTTC
CAACCACGTCTTCAAAGCAAGTGGATTGATGTGATATCTCCACTGACGTAAGGGATGACGCACAATCCCA
CTATCCTTCGCAAGACCCTTCCTCTATATAAGGAAGTTCATTTCATTTGGAGAGGACACGCTGAAATCAC
CAGTCTCTCTCTACAAATCTATCTCTCTCGAGCTTTCGCAGATCCGGGGGGCAATGAGATATGAAAAAGC
CTGAACTCACCGCGACGTCTGTCGAGAAGTTTCTGATCGAAAAGTTCGACAGCGTCTCCGACCTGATGCA
GCTCTCGGAGGGCGAAGAATCTCGTGCTTTCAGCTTCGATGTAGGAGGGCGTGGATATGTCCTGCGGGTA
AATAGCTGCGCCGATGGTTTCTACAAAGATCGTTATGTTTATCGGCACTTTGCATCGGCCGCGCTCCCGA
TTCCGGAAGTGCTTGACATTGGGGAGTTTAGCGAGAGCCTGACCTATTGCATCTCCCGCCGTTCACAGGG
TGTCACGTTGCAAGACCTGCCTGAAACCGAACTGCCCGCTGTTCTACAACCGGTCGCGGAGGCTATGGAT
GCGATCGCTGCGGCCGATCTTAGCCAGACGAGCGGGTTCGGCCCATTCGGACCGCAAGGAATCGGTCAAT
ACACTACATGGCGTGATTTCATATGCGCGATTGCTGATCCCCATGTGTATCACTGGCAAACTGTGATGGA
CGACACCGTCAGTGCGTCCGTCGCGCAGGCTCTCGATGAGCTGATGCTTTGGGCCGAGGACTGCCCCGAA
GTCCGGCACCTCGTGCACGCGGATTTCGGCTCCAACAATGTCCTGACGGACAATGGCCGCATAACAGCGG
TCATTGACTGGAGCGAGGCGATGTTCGGGGATTCCCAATACGAGGTCGCCAACATCTTCTTCTGGAGGCC
GTGGTTGGCTTGTATGGAGCAGCAGACGCGCTACTTCGAGCGGAGGCATCCGGAGCTTGCAGGATCGCCA
CGACTCCGGGCGTATATGCTCCGCATTGGTCTTGACCAACTCTATCAGAGCTTGGTTGACGGCAATTTCG
ATGATGCAGCTTGGGCGCAGGGTCGATGCGACGCAATCGTCCGATCCGGAGCCGGGACTGTCGGGCGTAC
ACAAATCGCCCGCAGAAGCGCGGCCGTCTGGACCGATGGCTGTGTAGAAGTACTCGCCGATAGTGGAAAC
CGACGCCCCAGCACTCGTCCGAGGGCAAAGAAATAGAGTAGATGCCGACCGGGATCTGTCGATCGACAAG
CTCGAGTTTCTCCATAATAATGTGTGAGTAGTTCCCAGATAAGGGAATTAGGGTTCCTATAGGGTTTCGC
TCATGTGTTGAGCATATAAGAAACCCTTAGTATGTATTTGTATTTGTAAAATACTTCTATCAATAAAATT
TCTAATTCCTAAAACCAAAATCCAGTACTAAAATCCAGATCCCCCGAATTAGAGCTCGAATTAATTCGGC
GTTAATTCAGTACATTAAAAACGTCCGCAATGTGTTATTAAGTTGTCTAAGCGTCAATTTGTTTACACCA
CAATATATCCTGCCACCAGCCAGCCAACAGCTCCCCGACCGGCAGCTCGGCACAAAATCACCACTCGATA
CAGGCAGCCCATCAGTCCGGGACGGCGTCAGCGGGAGAGCCGTTGTAAGGCGGCAGACTTTGCTCATGTT
ACCGATGCTATTCGGAAGAACGGCAACTAAGCTGCCGGGTTTGAAACACGGATGATCTCGCGGAGGGTAG
CATGTTGATTGTAACGATGACAGAGCGTTGCTGCCTGTGATCACCGCGGTTTCAAAATCGGCTCCGTCGA
TACTATGTTATACGCCAACTTTGAAAACAACTTTGAAAAAGCTGTTTTCTGGTATTTAAGGTTTTAGAAT
GCAAGGAACAGTGAATTGGAGTTCGTCTTGTTATAATTAGCTTCTTGGGGTATCTTTAAATACTGTAGAA
AAGAGGAAGGAAATAATAAATGGCTAAAATGAGAATATCACCGGAATTGAAAAAACTGATCGAAAAATAC
CGCTGCGTAAAAGATACGGAAGGAATGTCTCCTGCTAAGGTATATAAGCTGGTGGGAGAAAATGAAAACC
TATATTTAAAAATGACGGACAGCCGGTATAAAGGGACCACCTATGATGTGGAACGGGAAAAGGACATGAT
GCTATGGCTGGAAGGAAAGCTGCCTGTTCCAAAGGTCCTGCACTTTGAACGGCATGATGGCTGGAGCAAT
CTGCTCATGAGTGAGGCCGATGGCGTCCTTTGCTCGGAAGAGTATGAAGATGAACAAAGCCCTGAAAAGA
TTATCGAGCTGTATGCGGAGTGCATCAGGCTCTTTCACTCCATCGACATATCGGATTGTCCCTATACGAA
TAGCTTAGACAGCCGCTTAGCCGAATTGGATTACTTACTGAATAACGATCTGGCCGATGTGGATTGCGAA
AACTGGGAAGAAGACACTCCATTTAAAGATCCGCGCGAGCTGTATGATTTTTTAAAGACGGAAAAGCCCG
AAGAGGAACTTGTCTTTTCCCACGGCGACCTGGGAGACAGCAACATCTTTGTGAAAGATGGCAAAGTAAG
TGGCTTTATTGATCTTGGGAGAAGCGGCAGGGCGGACAAGTGGTATGACATTGCCTTCTGCGTCCGGTCG
ATCAGGGAGGATATCGGGGAAGAACAGTATGTCGAGCTATTTTTTGACTTACTGGGGATCAAGCCTGATT
GGGAGAAAATAAAATATTATATTTTACTGGATGAATTGTTTTAGTACCTAGAATGCATGACCAAAATCCC
TTAACGCTGAGAGATCCCCTCATAATTTCCCCAAAGCGTAACCATGTGTGAATAAATTTTGAGCTAGTAG
GGTTGCAGCCACGAGTAAGTCTTCCCTTGTTATTGTGTAGCCAGAATGCCGCAAAACTTCCATGCCTAAG
CGAACTGTTGAGAGTACGTTTCGATTTCTGACTGTGTTAGCCTGGAAGTGCTTGTCCCAACCTTGTTTCT
GAGCATGAACGCCCGCAAGCCAACATGTTAGTTGAAGCATCAGGGCGATTAGCAGCATGATATCAAAACG
CTCTGAGCTGCTCGTTCGGCTATGGCGTAGGCCTAGTCCGTAGGCAGGACTTTTCAAGTCTCGGAAGGTT
TCTTCAATCTGCATTCGCTTCGAATAGATATTAACAAGTTGTTTGGGTGTTCGAATTTCAACAGGTAAGT
TAGTTGCTAGAATCCATGGCTCCTTTGCCGACGCTGAGTAGATTTTAGGTGACGGGTGGTGACAATGAGT
CCGTGTCGAGCGCTGATTTTTTCGGCCTTTAGAGCGAGATTTATACAATAGAATTTGGCATGAGATTGGA
TTGCTTTTAGTCAGCCTCTTATAGCCTAAAGTCTTTGAGTGACTAGATGACATATCATGTAAGTTGCTGA
TAGGTTTCCAGTTTTCCGCTCCTAGGTCTGCATATTGTACTTTTCCTCTTACTCGACTTAACCAGTACCA
ACCCAGCTTCTCAACGGATTTATACCATGGCACTTTAAAGCCAGCATCACTGACAATGAGCGGTGTGGTG
TTACTCGGTAGAATGCTCGCAAGGTCGGCTAGAAATTGGTCATGAGCTTTCTTTGAACATTGCTCTGAAA
GCGGGAACGCTTTCTCATAAAGAGTAACAGAACGACCGTGTAGTGCGACTGAAGCTCGCAATACCATAAG
CCGTTTTTGCTCACGGATATCAGACCAGTCAACAAGTACAATGGGCATCGTATTGCCCGAACAGATAAAG
CTAGCATGCCAACGGTATACAGCGAGTCGCTCTTTGTGGAGGTGACGATTACCTAACAATCGGTCGATTC
GTTTGATGTTATGTTTTGTTCTCGCTTTGGTTGGCAGGTTACGGCCAAGTTCGGTAAGAGTGAGAGTTTT
ACAGTCAAGTAAGGCGTGGCAAGCCAACGTTAAGCTGTTGAGTCGTTTTAAGTGTAATTCGGGGCAGAAT
TGGTAAAGAGAGTCGTGTAAAATATCGAGTTCGCACATTTTGTTGTCTGATTATTGATTTTTGGCGAAAC
CATTTGATCATATGACAAGATGTGTATCTACCTTAACTTAATGATTTTGATAAAAATCATTAGGGGATTC
ATCAGCCCTTAACGTGAGTTTTCGTTCCACTGAGCGTCAGACCCCGTAGAAAAGATCAAAGGATCTTC
